>Addgene plasmid #232600 | NlChR_mCherry_pcDNA3.1 | addgene full sequence | sequence record 467522 | Addgene NGS Result
GACGGATCGGGAGATCTCCCGATCCCCTATGGTGCACTCTCAGTACAATCTGCTCTGATGCCGCATAGTT
AAGCCAGTATCTGCTCCCTGCTTGTGTGTTGGAGGTCGCTGAGTAGTGCGCGAGCAAAATTTAAGCTACA
ACAAGGCAAGGCTTGACCGACAATTGCATGAAGAATCTGCTTAGGGTTAGGCGTTTTGCGCTGCTTCGCG
ATGTACGGGCCAGATATACGCGTTGACATTGATTATTGACTAGTTATTAATAGTAATCAATTACGGGGTC
ATTAGTTCATAGCCCATATATGGAGTTCCGCGTTACATAACTTACGGTAAATGGCCCGCCTGGCTGACCG
CCCAACGACCCCCGCCCATTGACGTCAATAATGACGTATGTTCCCATAGTAACGCCAATAGGGACTTTCC
ATTGACGTCAATGGGTGGAGTATTTACGGTAAACTGCCCACTTGGCAGTACATCAAGTGTATCATATGCC
AAGTACGCCCCCTATTGACGTCAATGACGGTAAATGGCCCGCCTGGCATTATGCCCAGTACATGACCTTA
TGGGACTTTCCTACTTGGCAGTACATCTACGTATTAGTCATCGCTATTACCATGGTGATGCGGTTTTGGC
AGTACATCAATGGGCGTGGATAGCGGTTTGACTCACGGGGATTTCCAAGTCTCCACCCCATTGACGTCAA
TGGGAGTTTGTTTTGGCACCAAAATCAACGGGACTTTCCAAAATGTCGTAACAACTCCGCCCCATTGACG
CAAATGGGCGGTAGGCGTGTACGGTGGGAGGTCTATATAAGCAGAGCTCTCTGGCTAACTAGAGAACCCA
CTGCTTACTGGCTTATCGAAATTAATACGACTCACTATAGGGAGACCCAAGCTGGCTAGTTAAGCTTGGT
ACCGAGCTCGGATCCGCCACCATGAGCTGGGTCGAGCATAAGGCCGTGCAGATCAGCGCCGAGCTGCTCG
TCGTGACAGTCTCTGTGATTCAGCTGATTGCCAAACTGATCAGAATCCGGGGCGGAGGCAGCTCCTGGAT
CAGCGTGTACGTGTGCGCCTCTGCCGCTCTTCAATACGTGATCAGCGTGTCCTTTCTGTTCTTCAACCCT
TTTAACGCCGGCGCCAATGTGTACAACGCTGAAGGCGTGGAAGTGTCCATCTCAAGATACATGTTCTGGT
TCCTGTCTTGTCCTCTGATGGTGCTGGACCTGGTGAAGCTGGAACACAGCGCAAATAGACTGTATTCTCA
GCGGCTGCCAAGAAAGAGCCTGGACGAGAAGCAGGAGAAAAACCACGGCACCAAGATCAACCCCGAGATC
GCCCTCGGCCTGGTGCTGGCCATGCTGAGCTGTGCCACAATGATGAGCCTGGCCGCTGTTCTGAGCTGGA
AGCTGTTCTTTCTGAGCCTGGGCGGATCTATCTGCATGGCCCTGTTTTACCAGTTCAGCCAGATGTTCAT
GCTGTACGCCCCTGTGCTGCCTAACACCATCTCCACCAAAGCCATGATCCCCTTCTTCTACTTCAGCTGG
CTGCTGTTCCCCACCGTGATGTGCCTGAGCCCTATGGGCTTCAAGGTGGTGTCCTTCCACGTGAGCGAGC
TGCTGTTCTGCCTGATCGAGCTGCCTGCCAAGAACATCCTGCTGCAGATCATGGACAACGTGCAGCACTC
TCTGGATAAGGAACTGGCTGCTAAGGAACACAGCGCCAGCAGCGCCCTGATCAGCACCACAGCCGTGGCG
GCCGCCGTGAGCAAGGGCGAGGAGGATAACATGGCCATCATCAAGGAGTTCATGCGCTTCAAGGTGCACA
TGGAGGGCTCCGTGAACGGCCACGAGTTCGAGATCGAGGGCGAGGGCGAGGGCCGCCCCTACGAGGGCAC
CCAGACCGCCAAGCTGAAGGTGACCAAGGGTGGCCCCCTGCCCTTCGCCTGGGACATCCTGTCCCCTCAG
TTCATGTACGGCTCCAAGGCCTACGTGAAGCACCCCGCCGACATCCCCGACTACTTGAAGCTGTCCTTCC
CCGAGGGCTTCAAGTGGGAGCGCGTGATGAACTTCGAGGACGGCGGCGTGGTGACCGTGACCCAGGACTC
CTCCCTGCAGGACGGCGAGTTCATCTACAAGGTGAAGCTGCGCGGCACCAACTTCCCCTCCGACGGCCCC
GTAATGCAGAAGAAGACCATGGGCTGGGAGGCCTCCTCCGAGCGGATGTACCCCGAGGACGGCGCCCTGA
AGGGCGAGATCAAGCAGAGGCTGAAGCTGAAGGACGGCGGCCACTACGACGCTGAGGTCAAGACCACCTA
CAAGGCCAAGAAGCCCGTGCAGCTGCCCGGCGCCTACAACGTCAACATCAAGTTGGACATCACCTCCCAC
AACGAGGACTACACCATCGTGGAACAGTACGAACGCGCCGAGGGCCGCCACTCCACCGGCGGCATGGACG
AGCTGTACAAGTAACATATGCTCTAGAGGGCCCGCGGTTCGAAGGTAAGCCTATCCCTAACCCTCTCCTC
GGTCTCGATTCTACGCGTACCGGTCATCATCACCATCACCATTGAGTTTAAACCCGCTGATCAGCCTCGA
CTGTGCCTTCTAGTTGCCAGCCATCTGTTGTTTGCCCCTCCCCCGTGCCTTCCTTGACCCTGGAAGGTGC
CACTCCCACTGTCCTTTCCTAATAAAATGAGGAAATTGCATCGCATTGTCTGAGTAGGTGTCATTCTATT
CTGGGGGGTGGGGTGGGGCAGGACAGCAAGGGGGAGGATTGGGAAGACAATAGCAGGCATGCTGGGGATG
CGGTGGGCTCTATGGCTTCTGAGGCGGAAAGAACCAGCTGGGGCTCTAGGGGGTATCCCC
[124 nt withheld, positions 2861-2984]
C
[91 nt withheld, positions 2986-3076]
A
[49 nt withheld, positions 3078-3126]
CCTTTGACGTTGGAGTCCACGTTCTTT
[37 nt withheld, positions 3154-3190]
ACCCTATCTCGGTCTATTCTTTTGATTTATAAGGGATTTTGCCGATTTCGGCCTATTGGTTAAAAAATGA
GCTGATTTAACAAAAATTTAACGCGAATTAATTCTGTGGAATGTGTGTCAGTTAGGGTGTGGAAAGTCCC
CAGGCTCCCCAGCAGGCAGAAGTATGCAAAGCATGCATCTCAATTAGTCAGCAACCAGGTGTGGAAAGTC
CCCAGGCTCCCCAGCAGGCAGAAGTATGCAAAGCATGCATCTCAATTAGTCAGCAACCATAGTCCCGCCC
CTAACTCCGCCCATCCCGCCCCTAACTCCGCCCAGTTCCGCCCATTCTCCGCCCCATGGCTGACTAATTT
TTTTTATTTATGCAGAGGCCGAGGCCGCCTCTGCCTCTGAGCTATTCCAGAAGTAGTGAGGAGGCTTTTT
TGGAGGCCTAGGCTTTTGCAAAAAGCTCCCGGGAGCTTGTATATCCATTTTCGGATCTGATCAAGAGACA
GGATGAGGATCGTTTCGCATGATTGAACAAGATGGATTGCACGCAGGTTCTCCGGCCGCTTGGGTGGAGA
GGCTATTCGGCTATGACTGGGCACAACAGACAATCGGCTGCTCTGATGCCGCCGTGTTCCGGCTGTCAGC
GCAGGGGCGCCCGGTTCTTTTTGTCAAGACCGACCTGTCCGGTGCCCTGAATGAACTGCAGGACGAGGCA
GCGCGGCTATCGTGGCTGGCCACGACGGGCGTTCCTTGCGCAGCTGTGCTCGACGTTGTCACTGAAGCGG
GAAGGGACTGGCTGCTATTGGGCGAAGTGCCGGGGCAGGATCTCCTGTCATCTCACCTTGCTCCTGCCGA
GAAAGTATCCATCATGGCTGATGCAATGCGGCGGCTGCATACGCTTGATCCGGCTACCTGCCCATTCGAC
CACCAAGCGAAACATCGCATCGAGCGAGCACGTACTCGGATGGAAGCCGGTCTTGTCGATCAGGATGATC
TGGACGAAGAGCATCAGGGGCTCGCGCCAGCCGAACTGTTCGCCAGGCTCAAGGCGCGCATGCCCGACGG
CGAGGATCTCGTCGTGACCCATGGCGATGCCTGCTTGCCGAATATCATGGTGGAAAATGGCCGCTTTTCT
GGATTCATCGACTGTGGCCGGCTGGGTGTGGCGGACCGCTATCAGGACATAGCGTTGGCTACCCGTGATA
TTGCTGAAGAGCTTGGCGGCGAATGGGCTGACCGCTTCCTCGTGCTTTACGGTATCGCCGCTCCCGATTC
GCAGCGCATCGCCTTCTATCGCCTTCTTGACGAGTTCTTCTGAGCGGGACTCTGGGGTTCGCGAAATGAC
CGACCAAGCGACGCCCAACCTGCCATCACGAGATTTCGATTCCACCGCCGCCTTCTATGAAAGGTTGGGC
TTCGGAATCGTTTTCCGGGACGCCGGCTGGATGATCCTCCAGCGCGGGGATCTCATGCTGGAGTTCTTCG
CCCACCCCAACTTGTTTATTGCAGCTTATAATGGTTACAAATAAAGCAATAGCATCACAAATTTCACAAA
TAAAGCATTTTTTTCACTGCATTCTAGTTGTGGTTTGTCCAAACTCATCAATGTATCTTATCATGTCTGT
ATACCGTCGACCTCTAGCTAGAGCTTGGCGTAATCATGGTCATAGCTGTTTCCTGTGTGAAATTGTTATC
CGCTCACAATTCCACACAACATACGAGCCGGAAGCATAAAGTGTAAAGCCTGGGGTGCCTAATGAGTGAG
CTAACTCACATTAATTGCGTTGCGCTCACTGCCCGCTTTCCAGTCGGGAAACCTGTCGTGCCAGCTGCAT
TAATGAATCGGCCAACGCGCGGGGAGAGGCGGTTTGCGTATTGGGCGCTCTTCCGCTTCCTCGCTCACTG
ACTCGCTGCGCTCGGTCGTTCGGCTGCGGCGAGCGGTATCAGCTCACTCAAAGGCGGTAATACGGTTATC
CACAGAATCAGGGGATAACGCAGGAAAGAACATGTGAGCAAAAGGCCAGCAAAAGGCCAGGAACCGTAAA
AAGGCCGCGTTGCTGGCGTTTTTCCATAGGCTCCGCCCCCCTGACGAGCATCACAAAAATCGACGCTCAA
GTCAGAGGTGGCGAAACCCGACAGGACTATAAAGATACCAGGCGTTTCCCCCTGGAAGCTCCCTCGTGCG
CTCTCCTGTTCCGACCCTGCCGCTTACCGGATACCTGTCCGCCTTTCTCCCTTCGGGAAGCGTGGCGCTT
TCTCATAGCTCACGCTGTAGGTATCTCAGTTCGGTGTAGGTCGTTCGCTCCAAGCTGGGCTGTGTGCACG
AACCCCCCGTTCAGCCCGACCGCTGCGCCTTATCCGGTAACTATCGTCTTGAGTCCAACCCGGTAAGACA
CGACTTATCGCCACTGGCAGCAGCCACTGGTAACAGGATTAGCAGAGCGAGGTATGTAGGCGGTGCTACA
GAGTTCTTGAAGTGGTGGCCTAACTACGGCTACACTAGAAGAACAGTATTTGGTATCTGCGCTCTGCTGA
AGCCAGTTACCTTCGGAAAAAGAGTTGGTAGCTCTTGATCCGGCAAACAAACCACCGCTGGTAGCGGTGG
TTTTTTTGTTTGCAAGCAGCAGATTACGCGCAGAAAAAAAGGATCTCAAGAAGATCCTTTGATCTTTTCT
ACGGGGTCTGACGCTCAGTGGAACGAAAACTCACGTTAAGGGATTTTGGTCATGAGATTATCAAAAAGGA
TCTTCACCTAGATCCTTTTAAATTAAAAATGAAGTTTTAAATCAATCTAAAGTATATATGAGTAAACTTG
GTCTGACAGTTACCAATGCTTAATCAGTGAGGCACCTATCTCAGCGATCTGTCTATTTCGTTCATCCATA
GTTGCCTGACTCCCCGTCGTGTAGATAACTACGATACGGGAGGGCTTACCATCTGGCCCCAGTGCTGCAA
TGATACCGCGAGACCCACGCTCACCGGCTCCAGATTTATCAGCAATAAACCAGCCAGCCGGAAGGGCCGA
GCGCAGAAGTGGTCCTGCAACTTTATCCGCCTCCATCCAGTCTATTAATTGTTGCCGGGAAGCTAGAGTA
AGTAGTTCGCCAGTTAATAGTTTGCGCAACGTTGTTGCCATTGCTACAGGCATCGTGGTGTCACGCTCGT
CGTTTGGTATGGCTTCATTCAGCTCCGGTTCCCAACGATCAAGGCGAGTTACATGATCCCCCATGTTGTG
CAAAAAAGCGGTTAGCTCCTTCGGTCCTCCGATCGTTGTCAGAAGTAAGTTGGCCGCAGTGTTATCACTC
ATGGTTATGGCAGCACTGCATAATTCTCTTACTGTCATGCCATCCGTAAGATGCTTTTCTGTGACTGGTG
AGTACTCAACCAAGTCATTCTGAGAATAGTGTATGCGGCGACCGAGTTGCTCTTGCCCGGCGTCAATACG
GGATAATACCGCGCCACATAGCAGAACTTTAAAAGTGCTCATCATTGGAAAACGTTCTTCGGGGCGAAAA
CTCTCAAGGATCTTACCGCTGTTGAGATCCAGTTCGATGTAACCCACTCGTGCACCCAACTGATCTTCAG
CATCTTTTACTTTCACCAGCGTTTCTGGGTGAGCAAAAACAGGAAGGCAAAATGCCGCAAAAAAGGGAAT
AAGGGCGACACGGAAATGTTGAATACTCATACTCTTCCTTTTTCAATATTATTGAAGCATTTATCAGGGT
TATTGTCTCATGAGCGGATACATATTTGAATGTATTTAGAAAAATAAACAAATAGGGGTTCCGCGCACAT
TTCCCCGAAAAGTGCCACCTGACGTC
Features (pLannotate 1.2.2; 22 found; start..end, strand, type, name):
     28..80      -  misc_feature   bom (fragment): basis of mobility region from pBR322
    235..614     +  enhancer       CMV enhancer: human cytomegalovirus immediate early enhancer
    615..818     +  promoter       CMV promoter: human cytomegalovirus (CMV) immediate early promoter
    814..847     +  LTR            5' LTR (truncated) (fragment): truncated 5' long terminal repeat (LTR) from HIV-1
    863..881     +  promoter       T7 promoter: promoter for bacteriophage T7 RNA polymerase
   1709..1726    -  sig_peptide    insulin signal sequence (fragment): signal sequence of human preproinsulin
   1757..2463    +  CDS            mCherry (fragment): monomeric derivative of DsRed fluorescent protein (Shaner et al., 2004) mammalian codon-optimized
   2494..2535    +  CDS            V5 tag: epitope tag from simian virus 5
   2591..2815    +  polyA_signal   bGH poly(A) signal: bovine growth hormone polyadenylation signal
   2819..2840    +  promoter       SV40 promoter (fragment): SV40 enhancer and early promoter
   2861..3289    +  rep_origin     f1 ori (sequence partly withheld): f1 bacteriophage origin of replication; arrow indicates direction of (+) strand synthesis
   3303..3632    +  promoter       SV40 promoter: SV40 enhancer and early promoter
   3699..4490    +  CDS            neo: KKA2_KLEPN - Also known as kan, nptII. Experimental evidence at protein level: Swiss-Prot protein existence level 1. Resistance to kanamycin, neomycin, paromomycin, ribostamycin, butirosin and gentamicin B. From Klebsiella pneumoniae.
   4516..4674    +  CDS            ble (fragment): BLE_KLEPN - Experimental evidence at protein level: Swiss-Prot protein existence level 1. Binding protein with a strong affinity to the bleomycin family of antibiotics. Binds to CL990; an antimitotic-antibiotic compound. From Klebsiella pneumoniae.
   4669..4790    +  polyA_signal   SV40 poly(A) signal: SV40 polyadenylation signal
   4863..4879    -  protein_bind   lac operator: The lac repressor binds to the lac operator to inhibit transcription in E. coli. This inhibition can be relieved by adding lactose or isopropyl-β-D-thiogalactopyranoside (IPTG). lac repressor encoded by lacI
   4887..4917    -  promoter       lac promoter: promoter for the E. coli lac operon
   4932..4953    -  protein_bind   CAP binding site: CAP binding activates transcription in the presence of cAMP. E. coli catabolite activator protein
   4966..5058    -  CDS            lacI (fragment): lac repressor; lacI; The lac repressor binds to the lac operator to inhibit transcription in E. coli. This inhibition can be relieved by adding lactose or isopropyl-β-D-thiogalactopyranoside (IPTG).
   5241..5829    -  rep_origin     ori: high-copy-number ColE1/pMB1/pBR322/pUC origin of replication
   6000..6860    -  CDS            AmpR: β-lactamase; bla; confers resistance to ampicillin, carbenicillin, and related antibiotics
   6861..6965    -  promoter       AmpR promoter: bla
