[The description below was written by a language model from this plasmid's Addgene catalogue record and pLannotate feature annotations shown in this document.]
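Description:
NlChR_mCherry_pcDNA3.1 is a mammalian expression plasmid of about 7 kb, built on the pcDNA3.1 backbone, that expresses the channelrhodopsin NlChR fused at its C terminus to the red fluorescent protein mCherry. The associated publication title places NlChR among the blue-shifted channelrhodopsins from ancyromonads being developed for multiplex optogenetics. The source species is not otherwise stated in the record. The 816 bp insert is not itself annotated in the feature table, but it evidently occupies the unannotated interval between the T7 promoter and the mCherry coding sequence. Transcription is driven by the human cytomegalovirus immediate early enhancer and promoter and terminated by the bovine growth hormone polyadenylation signal. A V5 epitope tag from the backbone is annotated downstream of mCherry, but the record does not show whether it is translated as part of the fusion. The short hits labelled as an HIV-1 LTR fragment and an insulin signal sequence fragment are probably incidental matches from automated annotation rather than designed elements.

In E. coli the plasmid is maintained at high copy through a ColE1/pUC-type origin and selected with ampicillin via the β-lactamase gene. An f1 origin is also present, which allows single-stranded DNA production. A second cassette, consisting of the SV40 early promoter, the neomycin phosphotransferase gene and the SV40 poly(A) signal, would permit G418 selection of stably transfected mammalian cells. The T7 promoter upstream of the insert offers in vitro transcription or a sequencing primer site. The construct is suited to transfecting cultured mammalian cells, where mCherry fluorescence reports expression and localisation of the channel while its light-gated currents are characterised.
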