Addgene plasmid #232600: NlChR_mCherry_pcDNA3.1
Purpose: Expresses NlChR_mCherry in mammalian cells
Depositing lab: John Spudich. Depositing organization: University of Texas Health Science Center at Houston. Publication: Blue-shifted ancyromonad channelrhodopsins for multiplex optogenetics. Govorunova EG, Sineshchekov OA, Li H, Gou Y, Chen H, Yang S, Wang Y, Mitchell S, Palmateer A, Brown LS, St-Pierre F, Xue MG, Spudich JL. Elife. 2025 Sep 19;14:RP106508. doi: 10.7554/eLife.106508. PubMed 40970384.
Backbone
  Vector backbone: pcDNA3.1
  Vector type: Mammalian Expression
Growth in bacteria
  Bacterial resistance: Ampicillin, 100 μg/mL
  Growth temperature: 37°C
  Growth strain: DH5alpha
  Copy number: High Copy
Gene/Insert
  Gene/Insert name: NlChR
  Insert size (bp): 816
  GenBank ID: PQ657779
  Tag / fusion protein: mCherry (C terminal on insert)
Terms and licenses: Academic/Nonprofit Terms; Industry Terms: Not Available to Industry
Depositor comments: Please visit https://doi.org/10.1101/2025.02.24.639930 for bioRxiv preprint.
How to cite: NlChR_mCherry_pcDNA3.1 was a gift from John Spudich (Addgene plasmid # 232600 ; http://n2t.net/addgene:232600 ; RRID:Addgene_232600)
