>Addgene plasmid #232600 | NlChR_mCherry_pcDNA3.1 | depositor partial sequence | sequence record 457446 | NlChR
ATGAGCTGGGTCGAGCATAAGGCCGTGCAGATCAGCGCCGAGCTGCTCGTCGTGACAGTCTCTGTGATTC
AGCTGATTGCCAAACTGATCAGAATCCGGGGCGGAGGCAGCTCCTGGATCAGCGTGTACGTGTGCGCCTC
TGCCGCTCTTCAATACGTGATCAGCGTGTCCTTTCTGTTCTTCAACCCTTTTAACGCCGGCGCCAATGTG
TACAACGCTGAAGGCGTGGAAGTGTCCATCTCAAGATACATGTTCTGGTTCCTGTCTTGTCCTCTGATGG
TGCTGGACCTGGTGAAGCTGGAACACAGCGCAAATAGACTGTATTCTCAGCGGCTGCCAAGAAAGAGCCT
GGACGAGAAGCAGGAGAAAAACCACGGCACCAAGATCAACCCCGAGATCGCCCTCGGCCTGGTGCTGGCC
ATGCTGAGCTGTGCCACAATGATGAGCCTGGCCGCTGTTCTGAGCTGGAAGCTGTTCTTTCTGAGCCTGG
GCGGATCTATCTGCATGGCCCTGTTTTACCAGTTCAGCCAGATGTTCATGCTGTACGCCCCTGTGCTGCC
TAACACCATCTCCACCAAAGCCATGATCCCCTTCTTCTACTTCAGCTGGCTGCTGTTCCCCACCGTGATG
TGCCTGAGCCCTATGGGCTTCAAGGTGGTGTCCTTCCACGTGAGCGAGCTGCTGTTCTGCCTGATCGAGC
TGCCTGCCAAGAACATCCTGCTGCAGATCATGGACAACGTGCAGCACTCTCTGGATAAGGAACTGGCTGC
TAAGGAACACAGCGCCAGCAGCGCCCTGATCAGCACCACAGCCGTG
